LOCUS       TEF_ATP_HOKANMX 8545 bp ds-DNA circular 03-MAY-2017
DEFINITION  .
ACCESSION
VERSION
SOURCE      .
  ORGANISM  .
COMMENT
COMMENT     ApEinfo:methylated:1
FEATURES             Location/Qualifiers
     misc_feature    4965..5462
                     /label=HO down
                     /ApEinfo_fwdcolor="#245fff"
                     /ApEinfo_revcolor="#245fff"
                     /ApEinfo_graphicformat="arrow_data {{0 1 2 0 0 -1} {} 0}
                     width 5 offset 0"
     gene            3507..4955
                     /label=KanMX4
                     /ApEinfo_fwdcolor="#ff33e4"
                     /ApEinfo_revcolor="#ff33e4"
                     /ApEinfo_graphicformat="arrow_data {{0 1 2 0 0 -1} {} 0}
                     width 5 offset 0"
     misc_feature    73..978
                     /label=HO up
                     /ApEinfo_fwdcolor="#288dff"
                     /ApEinfo_revcolor="#288dff"
                     /ApEinfo_graphicformat="arrow_data {{0 1 2 0 0 -1} {} 0}
                     width 5 offset 0"
     CDS             complement(1218..3053)
                     /label=Ateam103
                     /ApEinfo_fwdcolor="#e69f0e"
                     /ApEinfo_revcolor="#ed20e0"
                     /ApEinfo_graphicformat="arrow_data {{0 1 2 0 0 -1} {} 0}
                     width 5 offset 0"
     gene            6153..8382
                     /label=ColE1-AmpR
                     /ApEinfo_fwdcolor="#ff33e4"
                     /ApEinfo_revcolor="#ff33e4"
                     /ApEinfo_graphicformat="arrow_data {{0 1 2 0 0 -1} {} 0}
                     width 5 offset 0"
     promoter        complement(3068..3474)
                     /gene="PTEF1"
                     /label=PTEF1
                     /ApEinfo_fwdcolor="#32ff11"
                     /ApEinfo_revcolor="#48ff25"
                     /ApEinfo_graphicformat="arrow_data {{0 1 2 0 0 -1} {} 0}
                     width 5 offset 0"
     terminator      complement(995..1184)
                     /gene="TCYC1"
                     /label=TCYC1
                     /ApEinfo_fwdcolor="#ffbc24"
                     /ApEinfo_revcolor="#ff6e36"
                     /ApEinfo_graphicformat="arrow_data {{0 1 2 0 0 -1} {} 0}
                     width 5 offset 0"
ORIGIN
        1 atgaccatga ttacgccact agtccgaggc ctcgagatcc gatatcgccg tggcggccgc
       61 cagctgaagc ttaattatcc tgggcacgag tgaaacaaag ctaaaacctt tatttagcat
      121 ggccattgaa tgtaacaatt atatatatcg caagcacaaa aaatcaagga gagagaacta
      181 ccactttgtt catgtgtaca atgttcatta tctccataag caaaaaaaaa aaatagaaaa
      241 catatgctat aaggttgata ttctcacgag taagcggcac ttgctactta ttgacattgc
      301 agatttttgg ctacagaaat agtatattag agattataat tgctaatcaa atcaaaatat
      361 aaaattagta aaccaaacca tttataccct tccttagtag ttatggattg ttttttaatg
      421 atatttctgc aaaccaaaga aagattgtta tccagataga atttagtttt gatattcatt
      481 tttttgttga agattgaacg ccatatctgg gcctcataat tcaaaagacg gtgccattat
      541 cggtagcgtt tcgcattgta ctggatttca gaaatttcac agttgatgaa tcgaaaagaa
      601 tggtctcatt gcaacacgta aggttaagat gtcccttttt accattatag gcaataaatg
      661 aatcataaaa cgaccgtata ctggtgaaat agtagggaga acgagtacct gtagtaaaaa
      721 gtataaatca tagttaatcg ggcaatgtcc ctcgatcaag gagtattgtg tcatgttcga
      781 gacaaacgcc aacatttttg tttcttttgg acaaatgttg tttgcattta tgatccgtta
      841 tattttgatc taatgtagag ttgcacgtag ttcttactgg caaagaaatc gatgcatacc
      901 aaaaaagaat aaaggtgata tttgatcttt accgtttagt tccaacgtaa aattgtgcct
      961 ttggacttaa aatggcgtcg tacgctgagc tggatcttcg agcgtcccaa aaccttctca
     1021 agcaaggttt tcagtataat gttacatgcg tacacgcgtc tgtacagaaa aaaaagaaaa
     1081 atttgaaata taaataacgt tcttaatact aacataacta taaaaaaata aatagggacc
     1141 tagacttcag gttgtctaac tccttccttt tcggttagag cggatcttag ctagccgcgg
     1201 taccaagctt actcgagTCA TTCAATGTTA TGTCTAATTT TGAAGTTGGC CTTGATACCA
     1261 TTTTTTTGTT TGTCAGCAGT GATGTAGACG TTGTGAGAGT TATAATTGTA TTCTAACTTA
     1321 TGACCTAAAA TGTTACCATC TTCTTTAAAA TCAATACCTT TCAATTCAAT TCTATTGACC
     1381 AAAGTGTCAC CTTCAAATTT TACTTCAGCT CTGGTCTTGT AATTACCATC GTCCTTAAAG
     1441 AAAATAGTTC TTTCTTGGAC ATAACCTTCA GGCATTGCAG ACTTAAAAAA GTCATGTTGC
     1501 TTCATGTGGT CAGGATATCT AGCGAAGCAT TGTAAACCGT AACCCAATGT TGTAACTAAT
     1561 GTAGGCCAAG GAACAGGTAA CTTACCGGTA GTGCATATCA ATTTCAAAGT CAATTTACCG
     1621 TATGTTGCGT CACCTTCACC TTCACCACTA ACTGAAAACT TATGACCATT GACGTCACCG
     1681 TCTAATTCTA CTAAAATAGG GACGACACCT GTGAATAATT CTTCACCTTT ACTAACCATA
     1741 CCACCAGAAC CACCCTTGTA TAATTCATCC ATACCCAAAG TAATACCGGC AGCGGTGACA
     1801 AATTCTAATA AAACCATATG ATCTCTTTTT TCGTTAGGAT CTTTGGACAA CTTAGATTGG
     1861 TAGGACAAAT AGTGATTATC AGGTAATAAT ACAGGACCGT CACCGATAGG TGTGTTTTGT
     1921 TGATAGTGGT CTGCTAATTG AACACCACCG TCCATGAATT CGTTAGCCTT ACCAGCAACA
     1981 TCCAATCTGT TCAAAGCTCT TTGTAAAGCC AATTCTGCTC TTCTGATATC GGTATCATCA
     2041 GATTGAGAGT TCAATCTTTC TTGGGCTCTT TGTCTAGCAG CTTCAGCTCT TTCTTTGTCA
     2101 ATACCTTCAG CTGTTTCAGC AGCTTGAGCG TTAATAGTAA CATGATCTGG TCTAACTTCA
     2161 ACAGTACCAC CTGAAACTGC AACCATTTCT GTTTGACCGT CCTTTTTCAA TCTAACGGCA
     2221 CCAATTTTCA ATGGGGCTTT TGTAGGAATA TGACCTGGCA AAATACCCAA ATCACCAGAT
     2281 TCAGCTCTGA CAGAAACCAT TTCAATATCG GCATCGTAAA CAGGACCATC TGGAGTAGTA
     2341 ATGTTAACCT TAACGGTCTT CATATCGATA GCAGCAGTAA CAAATTCCAA CAAGACCATG
     2401 TGATCTCTTT TTTCGTTTGG GTCCTTAGAC AATTTGGATT GGGTAGACAA GTAATGGTTA
     2461 TCTGGCAACA AAACTGGACC ATCACCAATT GGAGTGTTTT GTTGGTAATG ATCAGCCAAT
     2521 TGTACACCAC CATCTTCGAT GTTGTGTCTG ATCTTGAAAT GAGCCTTAAT ACCGTTCTTT
     2581 TGCTTATCGG CGGTAATGTA AACGTTATGG GAGATGTAGT TGTATTCCAA CTTGTGACCC
     2641 AAGATGTTAC CATCTTCTTT GAAGTCGATA CCCTTCAATT CGATTCTGTT AACCAAGGTA
     2701 TCACCTTCGA ACTTAACTTC GGCTCTAGTT TTGTAGTTAC CGTCATCCTT GAAGAAGATG
     2761 GTTCTTTCTT GAACGTAACC TTCTGGCATA GCGGATTTGA AGAAATCGTG TTGCTTCATA
     2821 TGATCTGGGT ATCTAGCAAA ACATTGAACA CCCCAAGTCA AAGTAGTAAC CAAAGTTGGC
     2881 CATGGAACTG GCAATTTACC TGTGGTACAG ATGAACTTCA AGGTCAATTT ACCATAAGTA
     2941 GCATCACCTT CACCTTCACC AGAAACAGAA AATCTGTGAC CGTTAACATC ACCATCCAAT
     3001 TCAACCAAGA TTGGAACAAC ACCAGTGAAT AATTCTTCAC CCTTAGAAAC CATtttaata
     3061 acctaggaaa cttagattag attgctatgc tttctttcta atgagcaaga agtaaaaaaa
     3121 gttgtaatag aacaagaaaa atgaaactga aacttgagaa attgaagacc gtttattaac
     3181 ttaaatatca atgggaggtc atcgaaagag aaaaaaatca aaaaaaaaat tttcaagaaa
     3241 aagaaacgtg ataaaaattt ttattgcctt tttcgacgaa gaaaaagaaa cgaggcggtc
     3301 tcttttttct tttccaaacc tttagtacgg gtaattaacg acaccctaga ggaagaaaga
     3361 ggggaaattt agtatgctgt gcttgggtgt tttgaagtgg tacggcgatg cgcggagtcc
     3421 gagaaaatct ggaagagtaa aaaaggagta gaaacatttt gaagctatgg tgtggaattc
     3481 cagctgcggg ttaattaagg cgcgccagat ctgtttagct tgcctcgtcc ccgccgggtc
     3541 acccggccag cgacatggag gcccagaata ccctccttga cagtcttgac gtgcgcagct
     3601 caggggcatg atgtgactgt cgcccgtaca tttagcccat acatccccat gtataatcat
     3661 ttgcatccat acattttgat ggccgcacgg cgcgaagcaa aaattacggc tcctcgctgc
     3721 agacctgcga gcagggaaac gctcccctca cagacgcgtt gaattgtccc cacgccgcgc
     3781 ccctgtagag aaatataaaa ggttaggatt tgccactgag gttcttcttt catatacttc
     3841 cttttaaaat cttgctagga tacagttctc acatcacatc cgaacataaa caaccatggg
     3901 taaggaaaag actcacgttt cgaggccgcg attaaattcc aacatggatg ctgatttata
     3961 tgggtataaa tgggctcgcg ataatgtcgg gcaatcaggt gcgacaatct atcgattgta
     4021 tgggaagccc gatgcgccag agttgtttct gaaacatggc aaaggtagcg ttgccaatga
     4081 tgttacagat gagatggtca gactaaactg gctgacggaa tttatgcctc ttccgaccat
     4141 caagcatttt atccgtactc ctgatgatgc atggttactc accactgcga tccccggcaa
     4201 aacagcattc caggtattag aagaatatcc tgattcaggt gaaaatattg ttgatgcgct
     4261 ggcagtgttc ctgcgccggt tgcattcgat tcctgtttgt aattgtcctt ttaacagcga
     4321 tcgcgtattt cgtctcgctc aggcgcaatc acgaatgaat aacggtttgg ttgatgcgag
     4381 tgattttgat gacgagcgta atggctggcc tgttgaacaa gtctggaaag aaatgcataa
     4441 gcttttgcca ttctcaccgg attcagtcgt cactcatggt gatttctcac ttgataacct
     4501 tatttttgac gaggggaaat taataggttg tattgatgtt ggacgagtcg gaatcgcaga
     4561 ccgataccag gatcttgcca tcctatggaa ctgcctcggt gagttttctc cttcattaca
     4621 gaaacggctt tttcaaaaat atggtattga taatcctgat atgaataaat tgcagtttca
     4681 tttgatgctc gatgagtttt tctaatcagt actgacaata aaaagattct tgttttcaag
     4741 aacttgtcat ttgtatagtt tttttatatt gtagttgttc tattttaatc aaatgttagc
     4801 gtgatttata ttttttttcg cctcgacatc atctgcccag atgcgaagtt aagtgcgcag
     4861 aaagtaatat catgcgtcaa tcgtatgtga atgctggtcg ctatactgct gtcgattcga
     4921 tactaacgcc gccatccagt gtcgaaaacg agctcgaatt cctgggggaa caacttcaca
     4981 gaatgttttg tcatattgtc gaagtggtca caaaacaaga gaagttccgc caattataaa
     5041 aagggaaccc gtatatttca gcttcacgga tgatttccag ggtgagagta ctgtatatgg
     5101 gcttacgata gaaggccata aaaatttctt gcttggcaac aaaatagaag tgaaatcatg
     5161 tcgaggctgc tgtgtgggag aacagcttaa aatatcacaa aaaaagaatc taaaacactg
     5221 tgttgcttgt cccagaaagg gaatcaagta tttttataaa gattggagtg gtaaaaatcg
     5281 agtatgtgct agatgctatg gaagatacaa attcagcggt catcactgta taaattgcaa
     5341 gtatgtacca gaagcacgtg aagtgaaaaa ggcaaaagac aaaggcgaaa aattgggcat
     5401 tacgcccgaa ggtttgccag ttaaaggacc agagtgtata aaatgtggcg gaatcttaca
     5461 gtggcctatg cggccgctct agaactagtg gatcgatccc caattcgccc tatagtgagt
     5521 cgtattacaa ttcactggcc gtcgttttac aacgtcgtga ctgggaaaac cctggcgtta
     5581 cccaacttaa tcgccttgca gcacatcccc ctttcgccag ctggcgtaat agcgaagagg
     5641 cccgcaccga tcgcccttcc caacagttgc gcagcctgaa tggcgaatgg cgcctgatgc
     5701 ggtattttct ccttacgcat ctgtgcggta tttcacaccg catannnnnn nnnnnnnnnn
     5761 nnnnnnnnnn nnnnnnnnnn nnnnnnnnnn nnnnnnnnnn nnnnnnnnnn nnnnnnnnnn
     5821 nnnnnnnnnn nnnnnnnnnn nnnnnnnnnn nnnnnnnnnn nnnnnnnnnn nnnnnnnnnn
     5881 nnnnnncnnn nnnnnnnnnn nnnnnnnnnn nnnnnnnnnn nnnnnnnnnn nnnnnnnnnn
     5941 nnnnnnnnnn cctttgacgt tggagtccac gttctttnnn nnnnnnnnnn nnnnnnnnnn
     6001 nnnnnnnnnn nnnnacccta tctcgggcta ttcttttgat ttataaggga ttttgccgat
     6061 ttcggcctat tggttaaaaa atgagctgat ttaacaaaaa tttaacgcga attttaacaa
     6121 aatattaacg tttacaattt tatggtgcac tctcagtaca atctgctctg atgccgcata
     6181 gttaagccag ccccgacacc cgccaacacc cgctgacgcg ccctgacggg cttgtctgct
     6241 cccggcatcc gcttacagac aagctgtgac cgtctccggg agctgcatgt gtcagaggtt
     6301 ttcaccgtca tcaccgaaac gcgcgagacg aaagggcctc gtgatacgcc tatttttata
     6361 ggttaatgtc atgataataa tggtttctta gacgtcaggt ggcacttttc ggggaaatgt
     6421 gcgcggaacc cctatttgtt tatttttcta aatacattca aatatgtatc cgctcatgag
     6481 acaataaccc tgataaatgc ttcaataata ttgaaaaagg aagagtatga gtattcaaca
     6541 tttccgtgtc gcccttattc ccttttttgc ggcattttgc cttcctgttt ttgctcaccc
     6601 agaaacgctg gtgaaagtaa aagatgctga agatcagttg ggtgcacgag tgggttacat
     6661 cgaactggat ctcaacagcg gtaagatcct tgagagtttt cgccccgaag aacgttttcc
     6721 aatgatgagc acttttaaag ttctgctatg tggcgcggta ttatcccgta ttgacgccgg
     6781 gcaagagcaa ctcggtcgcc gcatacacta ttctcagaat gacttggttg agtactcacc
     6841 agtcacagaa aagcatctta cggatggcat gacagtaaga gaattatgca gtgctgccat
     6901 aaccatgagt gataacactg cggccaactt acttctgaca acgatcggag gaccgaagga
     6961 gctaaccgct tttttgcaca acatggggga tcatgtaact cgccttgatc gttgggaacc
     7021 ggagctgaat gaagccatac caaacgacga gcgtgacacc acgatgcctg tagcaatggc
     7081 aacaacgttg cgcaaactat taactggcga actacttact ctagcttccc ggcaacaatt
     7141 aatagactgg atggaggcgg ataaagttgc aggaccactt ctgcgctcgg cccttccggc
     7201 tggctggttt attgctgata aatctggagc cggtgagcgt gggtctcgcg gtatcattgc
     7261 agcactgggg ccagatggta agccctcccg tatcgtagtt atctacacga cggggagtca
     7321 ggcaactatg gatgaacgaa atagacagat cgctgagata ggtgcctcac tgattaagca
     7381 ttggtaactg tcagaccaag tttactcata tatactttag attgatttaa aacttcattt
     7441 ttaatttaaa aggatctagg tgaagatcct ttttgataat ctcatgacca aaatccctta
     7501 acgtgagttt tcgttccact gagcgtcaga ccccgtagaa aagatcaaag gatcttcttg
     7561 agatcctttt tttctgcgcg taatctgctg cttgcaaaca aaaaaaccac cgctaccagc
     7621 ggtggtttgt ttgccggatc aagagctacc aactcttttt ccgaaggtaa ctggcttcag
     7681 cagagcgcag ataccaaata ctgtccttct agtgtagccg tagttaggcc accacttcaa
     7741 gaactctgta gcaccgccta catacctcgc tctgctaatc ctgttaccag tggctgctgc
     7801 cagtggcgat aagtcgtgtc ttaccgggtt ggactcaaga cgatagttac cggataaggc
     7861 gcagcggtcg ggctgaacgg ggggttcgtg cacacagccc agcttggagc gaacgaccta
     7921 caccgaactg agatacctac agcgtgagca ttgagaaagc gccacgcttc ccgaagggag
     7981 aaaggcggac aggtatccgg taagcggcag ggtcggaaca ggagagcgca cgagggagct
     8041 tccaggggga aacgcctggt atctttatag tcctgtcggg tttcgccacc tctgacttga
     8101 gcgtcgattt ttgtgatgct cgtcaggggg gcggagccta tggaaaaacg ccagcaacgc
     8161 ggccttttta cggttcctgg ccttttgctg gccttttgct cacatgttct ttcctgcgtt
     8221 atcccctgat tctgtggata accgtattac cgcctttgag tgagctgata ccgctcgccg
     8281 cagccgaacg accgagcgca gcgagtcagt gagcgaggaa gcggaagagc gcccaatacg
     8341 caaaccgcct ctccccgcgc gttggccgat tcattaatgc agctggcacg acaggtttcc
     8401 cgactggaaa gcgggcagtg agcgcaacgc aattaatgtg agttagctca ctcattaggc
     8461 accccaggct ttacacttta tgcttccgcg gctcgtatgt tgtgtggaat tgtgagcgga
     8521 taacaatttc acacaggaaa cagct
//
