>Addgene plasmid #92179 | pTEF:ATP | addgene full sequence | sequence record 181610 | Addgene NGS Result
ACGCAAACCGCCTCTCCCCGCGCGTTGGCCGATTCATTAATGCAGCTGGCACGACAGGTTTCCCGACTGG
AAAGCGGGCAGTGAGCGCAACGCAATTAATGTGAGTTAGCTCACTCATTAGGCACCCCAGGCTTTACACT
TTATGCTTCCGCGGCTCGTATGTTGTGTGGAATTGTGAGCGGATAACAATTTCACACAGGAAACAGCTAT
GACCATGATTACGCCACTAGTCCGAGGCCTCGAGATCCGATATCGCCGTGGCGGCCGCCAGCTGAAGCTT
AATTATCCTGGGCACGAGTGAAACAAAGCTAAAACCTTTATTTAGCATGGCCATTGAATGTAACAATTAT
ATATATCGCAAGCACAAAAAATCAAGGAGAGAGAACTACCACTTTGTTCATGTGTACAATGTTCATTATC
TCCATAAGCAAAAAAAAAAAAATAGAAAACATATGCTATAAGGTTGATATTCTCACGAGTAAGCGGCACT
TGCTACTTATTGACATTGCAGATTTTTGGCTACAGAAATAGTATATTAGAGATTATAATTGCTAATCAAA
TCAAAATATAAAATTAGTAAACCAAACCATTTATACCCTTCCTTAGTAGTTATGGATTGTTTTTTAATGA
TATTTCTGCAAACCAAAGAAAGATTGTTATCCAGATAGAATTTAGTTTTGATATTCATTTTTTTGTTGAA
GATTGAACGCCATATCTGGGCCTCATAATTCAAAAGACGGTGCCATTATCGGTAGCGTTTCGCATTGTAC
TGGATTTCAGAAATTTCACAGTTGATGAATCGAAAAGAATGGTCTCATTGCAACACGTAAGGTTAAGATG
TCCCTTTTTACCATTATAGGCAATAAATGAATCATAAAACGACCGTATACTGGTGAAATAGTAGGGAGAA
CGAGTACCTGTAGTAAAAAGTATAAATCATAGTTAATCGGGCAATGTCCCTCGATCAAGGAGTATTGTGT
CATGTTCGAGACAAACGCCAACATTTTTGTTTCTTTTGGACAAATGTTGTTTGCATTTATGATCCGTTAT
ATTTTGATCTAATGTAGAGTTGCACGTAGTTCTTACTGGCAAAGAAATCGATGCATACCAAAAAAGAATA
AAGGTGATATTTGATCTTTACCGTTTAGTTCCAACGTAAAATTGTGCCTTTGGACTTAAAATGGCGTCGT
ACGCTGAGCTGGATCTTCGAGCGTCCCAAAACCTTCTCAAGCAAGGTTTTCAGTATAATGTTACATGCGT
ACACGCGTCTGTACAGAAAAAAAAGAAAAATTTGAAATATAAATAACGTTCTTAATACTAACATAACTAT
AAAAAAATAAATAGGGACCTAGACTTCAGGTTGTCTAACTCCTTCCTTTTCGGTTAGAGCGGATCTTAGC
TAGCCGCGGTACCAAGCTTACTCGAGTCATTCAATGTTATGTCTAATTTTGAAGTTGGCCTTGATACCAT
TTTTTTGTTTGTCAGCAGTGATGTAGACGTTGTGAGAGTTATAATTGTATTCTAACTTATGACCTAAAAT
GTTACCATCTTCTTTAAAATCAATACCTTTCAATTCAATTCTATTGACCAAAGTGTCACCTTCAAATTTT
ACTTCAGCTCTGGTCTTGTAATTACCATCGTCCTTAAAGAAAATAGTTCTTTCTTGGACATAACCTTCAG
GCATTGCAGACTTAAAAAAGTCATGTTGCTTCATGTGGTCAGGATATCTAGCGAAGCATTGTAAACCGTA
ACCCAATGTTGTAACTAATGTAGGCCAAGGAACAGGTAACTTACCGGTAGTGCATATCAATTTCAAAGTC
AATTTACCGTATGTTGCGTCACCTTCACCTTCACCACTAACTGAAAACTTATGACCATTGACGTCACCGT
CTAATTCTACTAAAATAGGGACGACACCTGTGAATAATTCTTCACCTTTACTAACCATACCACCAGAACC
ACCCTTGTATAATTCATCCATACCCAAAGTAATACCGGCAGCGGTGACAAATTCTAATAAAACCATATGA
TCTCTTTTTTCGTTAGGATCTTTGGACAACTTAGATTGGTAGGACAAATAGTGATTATCAGGTAATAATA
CAGGACCGTCACCGATAGGTGTGTTTTGTTGATAGTGGTCTGCTAATTGAACACCACCGTCCATGAATTC
GTTAGCCTTACCAGCAACATCCAATCTGTTCAAAGCTCTTTGTAAAGCCAATTCTGCTCTTCTGATATCG
GTATCATCAGATTGAGAGTTCAATCTTTCTTGGGCTCTTTGTCTAGCAGCTTCAGCTCTTTCTTTGTCAA
TACCTTCAGCTGTTTCAGCAGCTTGAGCGTTAATAGTAACATGATCTGGTCTAACTTCAACAGTACCACC
TGAAACTGCAACCATTTCTGTTTGACCGTCCTTTTTCAATCTAACGGCACCAATTTTCAATGGGGCTTTT
GTAGGAATATGACCTGGCAAAATACCCAAATCACCAGATTCAGCTCTGACAGAAACCATTTCAATATCGG
CATCGTAAACAGGACCATCTGGAGTAGTAATGTTAACCTTAACGGTCTTCATATCGATAGCAGCAGTAAC
AAATTCCAACAAGACCATGTGATCTCTTTTTTCGTTTGGGTCCTTAGACAATTTGGATTGGGTAGACAAG
TAATGGTTATCTGGCAACAAAACTGGACCATCACCAATTGGAGTGTTTTGTTGGTAATGATCAGCCAATT
GTACACCACCATCTTCGATGTTGTGTCTGATCTTGAAATGAGCCTTAATACCGTTCTTTTGCTTATCGGC
GGTAATGTAAACGTTATGGGAGATGTAGTTGTATTCCAACTTGTGACCCAAGATGTTACCATCTTCTTTG
AAGTCGATACCCTTCAATTCGATTCTGTTAACCAAGGTATCACCTTCGAACTTAACTTCGGCTCTAGTTT
TGTAGTTACCGTCATCCTTGAAGAAGATGGTTCTTTCTTGAACGTAACCTTCTGGCATAGCGGATTTGAA
GAAATCGTGTTGCTTCATATGATCTGGGTATCTAGCAAAACATTGAACACCCCAAGTCAAAGTAGTAACC
AAAGTTGGCCATGGAACTGGCAATTTACCTGTGGTACAGATGAACTTCAAGGTCAATTTACCATAAGTAG
CATCACCTTCACCTTCACCAGAAACAGAAAATCTGTGACCGTTAACATCACCATCCAATTCAACCAAGAT
TGGAACAACACCAGTGAATAATTCTTCACCCTTAGAAACCATTTTAATAACCTAGGAAACTTAGATTAGA
TTGCTATGCTTTCTTTCTAATGAGCAAGAAGTAAAAAAAGTTGTAATAGAACAAGAAAAATGAAACTGAA
ACTTGAGAAATTGAAGACCGTTTATTAACTTAAATATCAATGGGAGGTCATCGAAAGAGAAAAAAATCAA
AAAAAAAATTTTCAAGAAAAAGAAACGTGATAAAAATTTTTATTGCCTTTTTCGACGAAGAAAAAGAAAC
GAGGCGGTCTCTTTTTTCTTTTCCAAACCTTTAGTACGGGTAATTAACGACACCCTAGAGGAAGAAAGAG
GGGAAATTTAGTATGCTGTGCTTGGGTGTTTTGAAGTGGTACGGCGATGCGCGGAGTCCGAGAAAATCTG
GAAGAGTAAAAAAGGAGTAGAAACATTTTGAAGCTATGGTGTGGAATTCCAGCTGCGGGTTAATTAAGGC
GCGCCAGATCTGTTTAGCTTGCCTCGTCCCCGCCGGGTCACCCGGCCAGCGACATGGAGGCCCAGAATAC
CCTCCTTGACAGTCTTGACGTGCGCAGCTCAGGGGCATGATGTGACTGTCGCCCGTACATTTAGCCCATA
CATCCCCATGTATAATCATTTGCATCCATACATTTTGATGGCCGCACGGCGCGAAGCAAAAATTACGGCT
CCTCGCTGCAGACCTGCGAGCAGGGAAACGCTCCCCTCACAGACGCGTTGAATTGTCCCCACGCCGCGCC
CCTGTAGAGAAATATAAAAGGTTAGGATTTGCCACTGAGGTTCTTCTTTCATATACTTCCTTTTAAAATC
TTGCTAGGATACAGTTCTCACATCACATCCGAACATAAACAACCATGGGTAAGGAAAAGACTCACGTTTC
GAGGCCGCGATTAAATTCCAACATGGATGCTGATTTATATGGGTATAAATGGGCTCGCGATAATGTCGGG
CAATCAGGTGCGACAATCTATCGATTGTATGGGAAGCCCGATGCGCCAGAGTTGTTTCTGAAACATGGCA
AAGGTAGCGTTGCCAATGATGTTACAGATGAGATGGTCAGACTAAACTGGCTGACGGAATTTATGCCTCT
TCCGACCATCAAGCATTTTATCCGTACTCCTGATGATGCATGGTTACTCACCACTGCGATCCCCGGCAAA
ACAGCATTCCAGGTATTAGAAGAATATCCTGATTCAGGTGAAAATATTGTTGATGCGCTGGCAGTGTTCC
TGCGCCGGTTGCATTCGATTCCTGTTTGTAATTGTCCTTTTAACAGCGATCGCGTATTTCGTCTCGCTCA
GGCGCAATCACGAATGAATAACGGTTTGGTTGATGCGAGTGATTTTGATGACGAGCGTAATGGCTGGCCT
GTTGAACAAGTCTGGAAAGAAATGCATAAGCTTTTGCCATTCTCACCGGATTCAGTCGTCACTCATGGTG
ATTTCTCACTTGATAACCTTATTTTTGACGAGGGGAAATTAATAGGTTGTATTGATGTTGGACGAGTCGG
AATCGCAGACCGATACCAGGATCTTGCCATCCTATGGAACTGCCTCGGTGAGTTTTCTCCTTCATTACAG
AAACGGCTTTTTCAAAAATATGGTATTGATAATCCTGATATGAATAAATTGCAGTTTCATTTGATGCTCG
ATGAGTTTTTCTAATCAGTACTGACAATAAAAAGATTCTTGTTTTCAAGAACTTGTCATTTGTATAGTTT
TTTTATATTGTAGTTGTTCTATTTTAATCAAATGTTAGCGTGATTTATATTTTTTTTCGCCTCGACATCA
TCTGCCCAGATGCGAAGTTAAGTGCGCAGAAAGTAATATCATGCGTCAATCGTATGTGAATGCTGGTCGC
TATACTGCTGTCGATTCGATACTAACGCCGCCATCCAGTGTCGAAAACGAGCTCGAATTAATTCCTGGGG
GAACAACTTCACAGAATGTTTTGTCATATTGTCGAAGTGGTCACAAAACAAGAGAAGTTCCGCCAATTAT
AAAAAGGGAACCCGTATATTTCAGCTTCACGGATGATTTCCAGGGTGAGAGTACTGTATATGGGCTTACG
ATAGAAGGCCATAAAAATTTCTTGCTTGGCAACAAAATAGAAGTGAAATCATGTCGAGGCTGCTGTGTGG
GAGAACAGCATAAAATATCACAAAAAAAGAATCTAAAACACTGTGTTGCTTGTCCCAGAAAGGGAATCAA
GTATTTTTATAAAGATTGGAGTGGTAAAAATCGAGTATGTGCTAGATGCTATGGAAGATACAAATTCAGC
GGTCATCACTGTATAAATTGCAAGTATGTACCAGAAGCACGTGAAGTGAAAAAGGCAAAAGACAAAGGCG
AAAAATTGGGCATTACGCCCGAAGGTTTGCCAGTTAAAGGACCAGAGTGTATAAAATGTGGCGGAATCTT
ACAGTGGCCTATGCGGCCGCTCTAGCTAGAACTAGTGGATCGATCCCCAATTCGCCCTATAGTGAGTCGT
ATTACAATTCACTGGCCGTCGTTTTACAACGTCGTGACTGGGAAAACCCTGGCGTTACCCAACTTAATCG
CCTTGCAGCACATCCCCCTTTCGCCAGCTGGCGTAATAGCGAAGAGGCCCGCACCGATCGCCCTTCCCAA
CAGTTGCGCAGCCTGAATGGCGAATGGCGCCTGATGCGGTATTTTCTCCTTACGCATCTGTGCGGTATTT
CACACCGCATA
[95 nt withheld, positions 5962-6056]
T
[46 nt withheld, positions 6058-6103]
C
[63 nt withheld, positions 6105-6167]
CCTTTGACGTTGGAGTCCACGTTCTTT
[37 nt withheld, positions 6195-6231]
ACTCTATCTCGGGCTATTCTTTTGATTTATAAGGGATTTTGCCGATTTCGGTCTATTGGTTAAAAAATGA
GCTGATTTAACAAAAATTTAACGCGAATTTTAACAAAATATTAACGTTTACAATTTTATGGTGCACTCTC
AGTACAATCTGCTCTGATGCCGCATAGTTAAGCCAGCCCCGACACCCGCCAACACCCGCTGACGCGCCCT
GACGGGCTTGTCTGCTCCCGGCATCCGCTTACAGACAAGCTGTGACCGTCTCCGGGAGCTGCATGTGTCA
GAGGTTTTCACCGTCATCACCGAAACGCGCGAGACGAAAGGGCCTCGTGATACGCCTATTTTTATAGGTT
AATGTCATGATAATAATGGTTTCTTAGACGTCAGGTGGCACTTTTCGGGGAAATGTGCGCGGAACCCCTA
TTTGTTTATTTTTCTAAATACATTCAAATATGTATCCGCTCATGAGACAATAACCCTGATAAATGCTTCA
ATAATATTGAAAAAGGAAGAGTATGAGTATTCAACATTTCCGTGTCGCCCTTATTCCCTTTTTTGCGGCA
TTTTGCCTTCCTGTTTTTGCTCACCCAGAAACGCTGGTGAAAGTAAAAGATGCTGAAGATCAGTTGGGTG
CACGAGTGGGTTACATCGAACTGGATCTCAACAGCGGTAAGATCCTTGAGAGTTTTCGCCCCGAAGAACG
TTTTCCAATGATGAGCACTTTTAAAGTTCTGCTATGTGGCGCGGTATTATCCCGTATTGACGCCGGGCAA
GAGCAACTCGGTCGCCGCATACACTATTCTCAGAATGACTTGGTTGAGTACTCACCAGTCACAGAAAAGC
ATCTTACGGATGGCATGACAGTAAGAGAATTATGCAGTGCTGCCATAACCATGAGTGATAACACTGCGGC
CAACTTACTTCTGACAACGATCGGAGGACCGAAGGAGCTAACCGCTTTTTTGCACAACATGGGGGATCAT
GTAACTCGCCTTGATCGTTGGGAACCGGAGCTGAATGAAGCCATACCAAACGACGAGCGTGACACCACGA
TGCCTGTAGCAATGGCAACAACGTTGCGCAAACTATTAACTGGCGAACTACTTACTCTAGCTTCCCGGCA
ACAATTAATAGACTGGATGGAGGCGGATAAAGTTGCAGGACCACTTCTGCGCTCGGCCCTTCCGGCTGGC
TGGTTTATTGCTGATAAATCTGGAGCCGGTGAGCGTGGGTCTCGCGGTATCATTGCAGCACTGGGGCCAG
ATGGTAAGCCCTCCCGTATCGTAGTTATCTACACGACGGGGAGTCAGGCAACTATGGATGAACGAAATAG
ACAGATCGCTGAGATAGGTGCCTCACTGATTAAGCATTGGTAACTGTCAGACCAAGTTTACTCATATATA
CTTTAGATTGATTTAAAACTTCATTTTTAATTTAAAAGGATCTAGGTGAAGATCCTTTTTGATAATCTCA
TGACCAAAATCCCTTAACGTGAGTTTTCGTTCCACTGAGCGTCAGACCCCGTAGAAAAGATCAAAGGATC
TTCTTGAGATCCTTTTTTTCTGCGCGTAATCTGCTGCTTGCAAACAAAAAAACCACCGCTACCAGCGGTG
GTTTGTTTGCCGGATCAAGAGCTACCAACTCTTTTTCCGAAGGTAACTGGCTTCAGCAGAGCGCAGATAC
CAAATACTGTTCTTCTAGTGTAGCCGTAGTTAGGCCACCACTTCAAGAACTCTGTAGCACCGCCTACATA
CCTCGCTCTGCTAATCCTGTTACCAGTGGCTGCTGCCAGTGGCGATAAGTCGTGTCTTACCGGGTTGGAC
TCAAGACGATAGTTACCGGATAAGGCACAGCGGTCGGGCTGAACGGGGGGTTCGTGCACACAGCCCAGCT
TGGAGCGAACGACCTACACCGAACTGAGATACCTACAGCGTGAGCTATGAGAAAGCGCCACGCTTCCCGA
AGGGAGAAAGGCGGACAGGTATCCGGTAAGCGGCAGGGTCGGAACAGGAGAGCGCACGAGGGAGCTTCCA
GGGGGAAACGCCTGGTATCTTTATAGTCCTGTCGGGTTTCGCCACCTCTGACTTGAGCGTCGATTTTTGT
GATGCTCGTCAGGGGGGCGGAGCCTATGGAAAAACGCCAGCAACGCGGCCTTTTTACGGTTCCTGGCCTT
TTGCTGGCCTTTTGCTCACATGTTCTTTCCTGCGTTATCCCCTGATTCTGTGGATAACCGTATTACCGCC
TTTGAGTGAGCTGATACCGCTCGCCGCAGCCGAACGACCGAGCGCAGCGAGTCAGTGAGCGAGGAAGCGG
AAGAGCGCCCAAT
Features (pLannotate 1.2.2; 21 found; start..end, strand, type, name):
     97..118     +  protein_bind   CAP binding site: CAP binding activates transcription in the presence of cAMP. E. coli catabolite activator protein
    133..151     +  promoter       lac UV5 promoter (fragment): E. coli lac promoter with an "up" mutation
    173..189     +  protein_bind   lac operator: The lac repressor binds to the lac operator to inhibit transcription in E. coli. This inhibition can be relieved by adding lactose or isopropyl-β-D-thiogalactopyranoside (IPTG). lac repressor encoded by lacI
   1205..1394    -  terminator     CYC1 terminator: S. cerevisiae CYC1; transcription terminator for CYC1
   1514..2161    -  CDS            cEGFP (fragment): cEGFP is a basic (constitutively fluorescent) green fluorescent protein published in 2008, derived from Aequorea victoria.
   2177..2572    -  CDS            atpC: ATPE_BACSU - Experimental evidence at protein level: Swiss-Prot protein existence level 1. Produces ATP from ADP in the presence of a proton gradient across the membrane. From Bacillus subtilis (strain 168).
   2579..3256    -  CDS            Enhanced Cyan-Emitting GFP: Enhanced Cyan-Emitting GFP is a basic (constitutively fluorescent) cyan fluorescent protein published in 2002, derived from Aequorea victoria.
   3280..3683    -  promoter       TEF1 promoter: S. cerevisiae TEF1; promoter for EF-1α
   3761..5117    +  gene           kanMX: yeast selectable marker conferring kanamycin resistance (Wach et al., 1994)
   5171..5674    +  CDS            HO (fragment): HO_YEAST - Experimental evidence at protein level: Swiss-Prot protein existence level 1. Initiation of mating type interconversion. This protein is a site-specific endonuclease that cleaves a site in the mat locus on chromosome III. The double-strand break is followed by a unidirectional gene conversion event that replaces the information at the mat locus by information copied from either of the two homologous loci (HMR and HML) that reside at the extremity of the chromosome III. Endonuclease expression takes place in late G1 just before cells enter S phase. From Saccharomyces cerevisiae (stra
   5726..5744    -  promoter       T7 promoter: promoter for bacteriophage T7 RNA polymerase
   5747..5904    +  CDS            lacZα (fragment): LacZα fragment of β-galactosidase; lacZ fragment
   5910..5961    -  misc_feature   bom (fragment): basis of mobility region from pBR322
   5980..6136    +  rep_origin     f1 ori (fragment) (sequence partly withheld): f1 bacteriophage origin of replication; arrow indicates direction of (+) strand synthesis
   6136..6357    +  rep_origin     M13 ori (fragment) (sequence partly withheld): M13 bacteriophage origin of replication; arrow indicates direction of (+) strand synthesis
   6358..6407    -  misc_feature   bom (fragment): basis of mobility region from pBR322
   6509..6544    -  CDS            rop (fragment): Rop protein, which maintains plasmids at low copy number; rop
   6639..6743    +  promoter       AmpR promoter: bla
   6744..7604    +  CDS            AmpR: β-lactamase; bla; confers resistance to ampicillin, carbenicillin, and related antibiotics
   7775..8363    +  rep_origin     ori: high-copy-number ColE1/pMB1/pBR322/pUC origin of replication
   8546..84      +  CDS            lacI (fragment) (across the origin): lac repressor; lacI; The lac repressor binds to the lac operator to inhibit transcription in E. coli. This inhibition can be relieved by adding lactose or isopropyl-β-D-thiogalactopyranoside (IPTG).
