[The description below was written by a language model from this plasmid's Addgene catalogue record, the feature table of its GenBank file and pLannotate feature annotations shown in this document.]
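Description:
pTEF:ATP is a yeast integrating expression plasmid built on the HO-poly-KanMX4-HO backbone, with the polylinker region omitted because the construct was assembled by Gibson cloning. It has no yeast replication origin. Instead, upstream and downstream segments of the Saccharomyces cerevisiae HO gene flank the payload and direct homologous recombination into the HO locus, and integrants are selected on G418 through the KanMX4 marker. In E. coli the plasmid is maintained at high copy by a ColE1/pUC-type origin and selected with ampicillin (AmpR). Remnant cloning-vector elements such as lac regulatory fragments, a lacZα fragment, a T7 promoter and partial f1/M13 origin sequences are also annotated outside the HO arms.

The payload is a yeast codon-optimized, synthesized version of ATeam1.03, a genetically encoded FRET sensor for ATP. The 1836 bp coding sequence is driven by the constitutive TEF1 promoter and terminated by the CYC1 terminator, and it lies in the opposite orientation to the adjacent KanMX4 cassette. The feature annotation matches the sensor's architecture: a cyan donor (mseCFP) and a circularly permuted yellow acceptor (cp173-mVenus) flank the ATP-binding epsilon subunit of the Bacillus subtilis ATP synthase. ATP binding changes the conformation of this subunit and thereby alters energy transfer between the two fluorophores. The original sensor had been tested in mammalian cells without yeast optimization. The construct provides stable, single-locus expression for reading out intracellular ATP in living yeast cells, and the associated study concerns metabolic oscillations and the cell cycle.

The catalogue lists a total size of about 6.0 kb, whereas both sequence records are roughly 8.5 kb, which is closer to the stated backbone size plus insert.
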