Addgene plasmid #92179: pTEF:ATP
Purpose: HO-TEF1p-ATeam1.03-KanMX4-HO. Codon optimized for yeast version of the ATeam1.03 ATP FRET sensor (originally from Imamura et al. PNAS, 2009 ), expressed via the TEF1 promoter. HO locus integration.
Depositing lab: Matthias Heinemann. Depositing organization: University of Groningen. Publication: Autonomous Metabolic Oscillations Robustly Gate the Early and Late Cell Cycle. Papagiannakis A, Niebel B, Wit EC, Heinemann M. Mol Cell. 2017 Jan 19;65(2):285-295. doi: 10.1016/j.molcel.2016.11.018. Epub 2016 Dec 15. PubMed 27989441.
Backbone
  Vector backbone: HO-poly-KanMX4-HO
  Backbone manufacturer: Voth et al. (2001) Nucleic Acids Res (PMID: 11410682)
  Backbone size w/o insert (bp): 6062
  Total vector size (bp): 6038
  Modifications to backbone: The entire backbone was used except for the poly region. Because we used Gibson DNA assembly to construct the plasmid we did not need restriction sites and the poly region.
  Vector type: Yeast Expression ; Integration and expression into yeast.
  Selectable markers: G418 (Geneticin)
Growth in bacteria
  Bacterial resistance: Ampicillin, 100 μg/mL
  Growth temperature: 37°C
  Growth strain: DH5alpha
  Copy number: High Copy
Gene/Insert
  Gene/Insert name: ATeam1.03 codon optimized for yeast (Saccharomyces cerevisiae) (alt name: ATP FRET sensor)
  Species: Synthetic
  Insert size (bp): 1836
  Promoter: TEF1p
  Tag / fusion protein: Yeast codon optimized mseCFP (donor) and cp173-mVenus (acceptor) are parts of the ATeam1.03 FRET sensor.
  Cloning method: Gibson Cloning
  Sequencing primers: 5′ GGAGTATTGTGTCATGTTCG; 3′ GACAGTCACATCATGCC
Resource information
  A portion of this plasmid was derived from a plasmid made by: The codon optimized version of the ATeam1.03 FRET sensor was synthesized for us.
Terms and licenses: Academic/Nonprofit Terms; Industry Terms: Not Available to Industry
Depositor comments: The original version of the ATeam1.03 FRET sensor (tested in mammalian cells but not codon optimized for yeast) was published in 2009 by Imamura et al (PMID: 19720993)
How to cite: pTEF:ATP was a gift from Matthias Heinemann (Addgene plasmid # 92179 ; http://n2t.net/addgene:92179 ; RRID:Addgene_92179)
