>Addgene plasmid #92179 | pTEF:ATP | depositor partial sequence | sequence record 177585 | SEQ1 FOR   GGAGTATTGTGTCATGTTCG (Binds into the HO-up region and extends towards the ATeam1.03 CDS)
AATGTTGTTTGCATTTATGATCCGTTATATTTTGATCTAATGTAGAGTTGCACGTAGTTCTTACTGGCAA
AGAAATCGATGCATACCAAAAAAGAATAAAGGTGATATTTGATCTTTACCGTTTAGTTCCAACGTAAAAT
TGTGCCTTTGGACTTAAAATGGCGTCGTACGCTGAGCTGGATCTTCGAGCGTCCCAAAACCTTCTCAAGC
AAGGTTTTCAGTATAATGTTACATGCGTACACGCGTCTGTACAGAAAAAAAAGAAAAATTTGAAATATAA
ATAACGTTCTTAATACTAACATAACTATAAAAAAATAAATAGGGACCTAGACTTCAGGTTGTCTAACTCC
TTCCTTTTCGGTTAGAGCGGATCTTAGCTAGCCGCGGTACCAAGCTTACTCGAGTCATTCAATGTTATGT
CTAATTTTGAAGTTGGCCTTGATACCATTTTTTTGTTTGTCAGCAGTGATGTAGACGTTGTGAGAGTTAT
AATTGTATTCTAACTTATGACCTAAAATGTTACCATCTTCTTTAAAATCAATACCTTTCAATTCAATTCT
ATTGACCAAAGTGTCACCTTCAAATTTTACTTCAGCTCTGGTCTTGTAATTACCATCGTCCTTAAAGAAA
ATAGTTCTTTCTTGGACATAACCTTCAGGCATTGCAGACTTAAAAAAGTCATGTTGCTTCATGTGGTCAG
GATATCTAGCGAAGCATTGTAAACCGTAACCCAATGTTGTAACTAATGTAGGCCAAGGAACAGGTAACTT
ACCGGTAGTGCATATCAATTTCAAAGTCAATTTACCGTATGTTGCGTCACCTTCACCTTCACCACTAACT
GAAAACTTATGACCATTGACGTCACCGTCTAATTCTACTAAAATAGGGACGACACCTGTGAATAATTCTT
CACCTTTACTAACCATACCACCAGAACCACCCTTGTATAATTCATCCATACCCAAAGTA
