>Addgene plasmid #92179 | pTEF:ATP | depositor partial sequence | sequence record 177586 | SEQ2 REV   GACAGTCACATCATGCC (Binds into the KanMX4 antibiotic resistance cassette and extends towards the TEF1 promoter)
AGGAGGGTATTCTGGGCCTCCATGTCGCTGGCCGGGTGACCCGGCGGGGACGAGGCAAGCTAAACAGATC
TGGCGCGCCTTAATTAACCCGCAGCTGGAATTCCACACCATAGCTTCAAAATGTTTCTACTCCTTTTTTA
CTCTTCCAGATTTTCTCGGACTCCGCGCATCGCCGTACCACTTCAAAACACCCAAGCACAGCATACTAAA
TTTCCCCTCTTTCTTCCTCTAGGGTGTCGTTAATTACCCGTACTAAAGGTTTGGAAAAGAAAAAAGAGAC
CGCCTCGTTTCTTTTTCTTCGTCGAAAAAGGCAATAAAAATTTTTATCACGTTTCTTTTTCTTGAAAATT
TTTTTTTTGATTTTTTTCTCTTTCGATGACCTCCCATTGATATTTAAGTTAATAAACGGTCTTCAATTTC
TCAAGTTTCAGTTTCATTTTTCTTGTTCTATTACAACTTTTTTTACTTCTTGCTCATTAGAAAGAAAGCA
TAGCAATCTAATCTAAGTTTCCTAGGTTATTAAAATGGTTTCTAAGGGTGAAGAATTATTCACTGGTGTT
GTTCCAATCTTGGTTGAATTGGATGGTGATGTTAACGGTCACAGATTTTCTGTTTCTGGTGAAGGTGAAG
GTGATGCTACTTATGGTAAATTGACCTTGAAGTTCATCTGTACCACAGGTAAATTGCCAGTTCCATGGCC
AACTTTGGTTACTACTTTGACTTGGGGTGTTCAATGTTTTGCTAGATACCCAGATCATATGAAGCAACAC
GATTTCTTCAAATCCGCTATGCCAGAAGGTTACGTTCAAGAAAGAACCATCTTCTTCAAGGATGACGGTA
ACTACAAAACTAGAGCCGAAGTTAAGTTCGAAGGTGATACCTTGGTTAACAGAATCGAATTGAAGGGTAT
CGACTTCAAAGAAGATGGTAACATCTTGGGTCACAAGTTGGAATACAACTACATCTCCCATAACGTTTAC
ATTACCGCCGATAAGCAAAAGA
