>Addgene plasmid #92179 | pTEF:ATP | depositor partial sequence | sequence record 177587 | TEFATP1BVerNEW   CAATGTTGTAACTAATGTAGGC (Binds into the ATeam1.03 CDS and extends towards the TEF1 promoter)
ACCGGTAGTGCATATCAATTTCAAAGTCAATTTACCGTATGTTGCGTCACCTTCACCTTCACCACTAACT
GAAAACTTATGACCATTGACGTCACCGTCTAATTCTACTAAAATAGGGACGACACCTGTGAATAATTCTT
CACCTTTACTAACCATACCACCAGAACCACCCTTGTATAATTCATCCATACCCAAAGTAATACCGGCAGC
GGTGACAAATTCTAATAAAACCATATGATCTCTTTTTTCGTTAGGATCTTTGGACAACTTAGATTGGTAG
GACAAATAGTGATTATCAGGTAATAATACAGGACCGTCACCGATAGGTGTGTTTTGTTGATAGTGGTCTG
CTAATTGAACACCACCGTCCATGAATTCGTTAGCCTTACCAGCAACATCCAATCTGTTCAAAGCTCTTTG
TAAAGCCAATTCTGCTCTTCTGATATCGGTATCATCAGATTGAGAGTTCAATCTTTCTTGGGCTCTTTGT
CTAGCAGCTTCAGCTCTTTCTTTGTCAATACCTTCAGCTGTTTCAGCAGCTTGAGCGTTAATAGTAACAT
GATCTGGTCTAACTTCAACAGTACCACCTGAAACTGCAACCATTTCTGTTTGACCGTCCTTTTTCAATCT
AACGGCACCAATTTTCAATGGGGCTTTTGTAGGAATATGACCTGGCAAAATACCCAAATCACCAGATTCA
GCTCTGACAGAAACCATTTCAATATCGGCATCGTAAACAGGACCATCTGGAGTAGTAATGTTAACCTTAA
CGGTCTTCATATCGATAGCAGCAGTAACAAATTCCAACAAGACCATGTGATCTCTTTTTTCGTTTGGGTC
CTTAGACAATTTGGATTGGGTAGACAAGTAATGGTTATCTGGCAACAAAACTGGACCATCACCAATTGGA
GTGTTTTGTTGGTAATGATCAGCCAATTGTACACCACCATCTTCGATGTTGTGTCTGATCTTGAAATGAG
CCTTAATACCGTTCTTTTGCTTAT
