>Addgene plasmid #92179 | pTEF:ATP | depositor partial sequence | sequence record 177588 | SEQ 4 REV   ACTGTAAGATTCCGCCAC (Binds to the HO downstream region and extends towards the KanMX4 cassette)
GCGTAATGCCCAATTTTTCGCCTTTGTCTTTTGCCTTTTTCACTTCACGTGCTTCTGGTACATACTTGCA
ATTTATACAGTGATGACCGCTGAATTTGTATCTTCCATAGCATCTAGCACATACTCGATTTTTACCACTC
CAATCTTTATAAAAATACTTGATTCCCTTTCTGGGACAAGCAACACAGTGTTTTAGATTCTTTTTTTGTG
ATATTTTATGCTGTTCTCCCACACAGCAGCCTCGACATGATTTCACTTCTATTTTGTTGCCAAGCAAGAA
ATTTTTATGGCCTTCTATCGTAAGCCCATATACAGTACTCTCACCCTGGAAATCATCCGTGAAGCTGAAA
TATACGGGTTCCCTTTTTATAATTGGCGGAACTTCTCTTGTTTTGTGACCACTTCGACAATATGACAAAA
CATTCTGTGAAGTTGTTCCCCCAGGAATTAATTCGAGCTCGTTTTCGACACTGGATGGCGGCGTTAGTAT
CGAATCGACAGCAGTATAGCGACCAGCATTCACATACGATTGACGCATGATATTACTTTCTGCGCACTTA
ACTTCGCATCTGGGCAGATGATGTCGAGGCGAAAAAAAATATAAATCACGCTAACATTTGATTAAAATAG
AACAACTACAATATAAAAAAACTATACAAATGACAAGTTCTTGAAAACAAGAATCTTTTTATTGTCAGTA
CTGATTAGAAAAACTCATCGAGCATCAAATGAAACTGCAATTTATTCATATCAGGATTATCAATACCATA
TTTTTGAAAAAGCCGTTTCTGTAATGAAGGAGAAAACTCACCGAGGCAGTTCCATAGGATGGCAAGATCC
TGGTATCGGTCTGCGATTCCGACTCGTCCAACATCAATACAACCTATTAATTTCCCCTCGTCAAAAATAA
GGTTATCAAGTGAGAAATCACCATGAGTGACGACTGAATCNCGGTGAGAATGGCAAAAGCTTATGCATTT
CTTTCCAGACTTGTTCAACAGGCCAGCCATTACGCTCGTCATCAAAATCACTCGCATCAACCAAACCGTT
ATTCATTCGTGATTGCGCCTGA
